Addgene plasmid #141852: TFORF1626
Purpose: Lentiviral vector for overexpressing transcription factor ORFs with unique 24-bp barcodes. Barcodes facilitate identification of transcription factors in pooled screens.
Depositing lab: Feng Zhang. Depositing organization: Broad Institute. Publication: A transcription factor atlas of directed differentiation. Joung J, Ma S, Tay T, Geiger-Schuller KR, Kirchgatterer PC, Verdine VK, Guo B, Arias-Garcia MA, Allen WE, Singh A, Kuksenko O, Abudayyeh OO, Gootenberg JS, Fu Z, Macrae RK, Buenrostro JD, Regev A, Zhang F. Cell. 2023 Jan 5;186(1):209-229.e26. doi: 10.1016/j.cell.2022.11.026. PubMed 36608654.
Backbone
  Vector backbone: pLX_TRC317
  Backbone manufacturer: Broad Institute Genetic Perturbation Platform
  Backbone size w/o insert (bp): 8264
  Vector type: Mammalian Expression, Lentiviral
  Selectable markers: Puromycin
Growth in bacteria
  Bacterial resistance: Ampicillin, 100 μg/mL
  Growth temperature: 37°C
  Growth strain: NEB Stable
  Copy number: High Copy
Gene/Insert
  Gene/Insert name: ZNF514
  Species: H. sapiens (human)
  Insert size (bp): 1304
  Entrez Gene: ZNF514 (a.k.a. MGC126229, MGC126230)
  Promoter: EF1a
  Cloning method: Unknown
  Sequencing primers: 5′ GGGTGGAGACTGAAGTTAGGCCAG; 3′ CACATAGCGTAAAAGGAGCAACATAG
Terms and licenses: Academic/Nonprofit Terms; Industry Terms: Not Available to Industry
Depositor comments: NM_032788,XM_006712806,ENST00000295208,ENST00000411425 . The transcription factor ORF portion of this plasmid was synthesized by Genewiz. Please test multiple small colonies in case of plasmid recombination. To make this collection available in a timely manner, a portion of this collection was not fully sequenced by Addgene. If an Addgene verified full plasmid sequence is not available, please contact us prior to placing an order to request the full sequence.
How to cite: TFORF1626 was a gift from Feng Zhang (Addgene plasmid # 141852 ; http://n2t.net/addgene:141852 ; RRID:Addgene_141852)
