[The description below was written by a language model from this plasmid's Addgene catalogue record and pLannotate feature annotations shown in this document.]
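Description:
TFORF1626 is a third-generation-style, self-inactivating lentiviral expression plasmid built on the pLX_TRC317 backbone for overexpressing the human zinc finger protein ZNF514 in mammalian cells. It belongs to a barcoded transcription factor ORF collection in which each clone carries a unique 24-bp barcode, so that individual factors can be identified in pooled overexpression screens. In bacteria the plasmid replicates from a high-copy ColE1/pUC-type origin and is selected with ampicillin via the bla gene. An f1 origin and remnants of a lac/lacZα cloning region flanked by T3 and T7 promoters are also present in the backbone. The depositor notes that recombination can occur during propagation, as is common for LTR-containing vectors.

The viral cassette begins with an RSV promoter fused to a truncated HIV-1 5' LTR, which drives genomic RNA production in packaging cells. This is followed by the Ψ packaging signal with a gag fragment, the RRE for Rev-dependent nuclear export, and a cPPT/CTS. An SV40 early promoter drives puromycin N-acetyltransferase for selecting transduced cells. Downstream, the EF-1α promoter drives the ZNF514 ORF, which is followed by a WPRE to enhance transcript expression and by the ΔU3 3' LTR, which inactivates LTR promoter activity after integration. An SV40 poly(A) signal lies beyond the 3' LTR. The automated annotation marks only about half of the stated 1,304-bp insert as ZNF514, and it does not annotate the barcode. The barcode presumably lies in the unannotated region between the ORF and the WPRE, where a short U6-like fragment is also detected. The full sequence of 9,568 nt matches the sum of the recorded backbone and insert sizes.
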