Features (pLannotate 1.2.2; 31 found; start..end, strand, type, name):
      5..231     +  promoter       RSV promoter: Rous sarcoma virus enhancer/promoter
    232..412     +  LTR            5' LTR (truncated): truncated 5' long terminal repeat (LTR) from HIV-1
    459..584     +  misc_feature   HIV-1 Ψ: packaging signal of human immunodeficiency virus type 1
    568..931     +  CDS            HIV-1 gag (fragment): gag protein from human immunodeficiency virus 1; gag
   1077..1310    +  misc_feature   RRE: The Rev response element (RRE) of HIV-1 allows for Rev-dependent mRNA export from the nucleus to the cytoplasm.
   1687..1713    +  CDS            Rev (fragment): human immunodeficiency virus 1 (HIV-1) Rev protein; rev; enhances nuclear export of unspliced and incompletely spliced viral mRNAs
   1720..1743    +  promoter       SV40 promoter (fragment): SV40 early promoter
   1744..1815    +  promoter       SV40 promoter (fragment): SV40 enhancer and early promoter
   1839..1974    +  rep_origin     SV40 ori: SV40 origin of replication
   2020..2616    +  CDS            PuroR (fragment): puromycin N-acetyltransferase; pac from Streptomyces; confers resistance to puromycin
   2665..2782    +  misc_feature   cPPT/CTS: central polypurine tract and central termination sequence of HIV-1
   2847..2913    +  CDS            small t antigen (fragment): SV40 (simian virus 40) small t antigen
   2920..4098    +  promoter       EF-1α promoter: strong constitutive promoter for human elongation factor EF-1α
   4115..4780    +  CDS            ZNF514 (fragment): ZN514_HUMAN - Experimental evidence at transcript level: Swiss-Prot protein existence level 2. May be involved in transcriptional regulation. From Homo sapiens (Human).
   5330..5383    +  promoter       U6 promoter (fragment): RNA polymerase III promoter for human U6 snRNA
   5425..6013    +  misc_feature   WPRE: woodchuck hepatitis virus posttranscriptional regulatory element
   6064..6083    +  misc_feature   cPPT/CTS (fragment): central polypurine tract and central termination sequence of HIV-1
   6085..6318    +  LTR            3' LTR (ΔU3): self-inactivating 3' long terminal repeat (LTR) from HIV-1
   6396..6517    +  polyA_signal   SV40 poly(A) signal: SV40 polyadenylation signal
   6557..6692    +  rep_origin     SV40 ori: SV40 origin of replication
   6713..6731    -  promoter       T7 promoter: promoter for bacteriophage T7 RNA polymerase
   6739..6894    +  CDS            lacZα (fragment): LacZα fragment of β-galactosidase; lacZ fragment
   6899..7327    +  rep_origin     f1 ori (sequence partly withheld): f1 bacteriophage origin of replication; arrow indicates direction of (+) strand synthesis
   7380..7484    +  promoter       AmpR promoter: bla
   7485..8345    +  CDS            AmpR: β-lactamase; bla; confers resistance to ampicillin, carbenicillin, and related antibiotics
   8516..9104    +  rep_origin     ori: high-copy-number ColE1/pMB1/pBR322/pUC origin of replication
   9287..9379    +  CDS            lacI (fragment): lac repressor; lacI; The lac repressor binds to the lac operator to inhibit transcription in E. coli. This inhibition can be relieved by adding lactose or isopropyl-β-D-thiogalactopyranoside (IPTG).
   9392..9413    +  protein_bind   CAP binding site: CAP binding activates transcription in the presence of cAMP. E. coli catabolite activator protein
   9428..9458    +  promoter       lac promoter: promoter for the E. coli lac operon
   9466..9482    +  protein_bind   lac operator: The lac repressor binds to the lac operator to inhibit transcription in E. coli. This inhibition can be relieved by adding lactose or isopropyl-β-D-thiogalactopyranoside (IPTG). lac repressor encoded by lacI
   9527..9545    +  promoter       T3 promoter: promoter for bacteriophage T3 RNA polymerase
>Addgene plasmid #141852 | TFORF1626 | addgene full sequence | sequence record 415142 | Addgene NGS Result
TTAATGTAGTCTTATGCAATACTCTTGTAGTCTTGCAACATGGTAACGATGAGTTAGCAACATGCCTTAC
AAGGAGAGAAAAAGCACCGTGCATGCCGATTGGTGGAAGTAAGGTGGTACGATCGTGCCTTATTAGGAAG
GCAACAGACGGGTCTGACATGGATTGGACGAACCACTGAATTGCCGCATTGCAGAGATATTGTATTTAAG
TGCCTAGCTCGATACATAAACGGGTCTCTCTGGTTAGACCAGATCTGAGCCTGGGAGCTCTCTGGCTAAC
TAGGGAACCCACTGCTTAAGCCTCAATAAAGCTTGCCTTGAGTGCTTCAAGTAGTGTGTGCCCGTCTGTT
GTGTGACTCTGGTAACTAGAGATCCCTCAGACCCTTTTAGTCAGTGTGGAAAATCTCTAGCAGTGGCGCC
CGAACAGGGACTTGAAAGCGAAAGGGAAACCAGAGGAGCTCTCTCGACGCAGGACTCGGCTTGCTGAAGC
GCGCACGGCAAGAGGCGAGGGGCGGCGACTGGTGAGTACGCCAAAAATTTTGACTAGCGGAGGCTAGAAG
GAGAGAGATGGGTGCGAGAGCGTCAGTATTAAGCGGGGGAGAATTAGATCGCGATGGGAAAAAATTCGGT
TAAGGCCAGGGGGAAAGAAAAAATATAAATTAAAACATATAGTATGGGCAAGCAGGGAGCTAGAACGATT
CGCAGTTAATCCTGGCCTGTTAGAAACATCAGAAGGCTGTAGACAAATACTGGGACAGCTACAACCATCC
CTTCAGACAGGATCAGAAGAACTTAGATCATTATATAATACAGTAGCAACCCTCTATTGTGTGCATCAAA
GGATAGAGATAAAAGACACCAAGGAAGCTTTAGACAAGATAGAGGAAGAGCAAAACAAAAGTAAGACCAC
CGCACAGCAAGCGGCCGCTGATCTTCAGACCTGGAGGAGGAGATATGAGGGACAATTGGAGAAGTGAATT
ATATAAATATAAAGTAGTAAAAATTGAACCATTAGGAGTAGCACCCACCAAGGCAAAGAGAAGAGTGGTG
CAGAGAGAAAAAAGAGCAGTGGGAATAGGAGCTTTGTTCCTTGGGTTCTTGGGAGCAGCAGGAAGCACTA
TGGGCGCAGCGTCAATGACGCTGACGGTACAGGCCAGACAATTATTGTCTGGTATAGTGCAGCAGCAGAA
CAATTTGCTGAGGGCTATTGAGGCGCAACAGCATCTGTTGCAACTCACAGTCTGGGGCATCAAGCAGCTC
CAGGCAAGAATCCTGGCTGTGGAAAGATACCTAAAGGATCAACAGCTCCTGGGGATTTGGGGTTGCTCTG
GAAAACTCATTTGCACCACTGCTGTGCCTTGGAATGCTAGTTGGAGTAATAAATCTCTGGAACAGATTTG
GAATCACACGACCTGGATGGAGTGGGACAGAGAAATTAACAATTACACAAGCTTAATACACTCCTTAATT
GAAGAATCGCAAAACCAGCAAGAAAAGAATGAACAAGAATTATTGGAATTAGATAAATGGGCAAGTTTGT
GGAATTGGTTTAACATAACAAATTGGCTGTGGTATATAAAATTATTCATAATGATAGTAGGAGGCTTGGT
AGGTTTAAGAATAGTTTTTGCTGTACTTTCTATAGTGAATAGAGTTAGGCAGGGATATTCACCATTATCG
TTTCAGACCCACCTCCCAACCCCGAGGGGACCCATGCATTGCATCTCAATTAGTCAGCAACCAGGTGTGG
AAAGTCCCCAGGCTCCCCAGCAGGCAGAAGTATGCAAAGCATGCGTCTCAATTAGTCAGCAACCATAGTC
CCGCCCCTAACTCCGCCCATCCCGCCCCTAACTCCGCCCAGTTCCGCCCATTCTCCGCCCCATGGCTGAC
TAATTTTTTTTATTTATGCAGAGGCCGAGGCCGCCTCGGCCTCTGAGCTATTCCAGAAGTAGTGAGGAGG
CTTTTTTGGAGGCCTAGGCTTTTGCAAAAAGCTTTCTAGAGGTACCACCGGAGCTTACCATGACCGAGTA
CAAGCCCACGGTGCGCCTCGCCACCCGCGACGACGTCCCCAGGGCCGTACGCACCCTCGCCGCCGCGTTC
GCCGACTACCCCGCCACGCGCCACACCGTCGATCCGGACCGCCACATCGAGCGGGTCACCGAGCTGCAAG
AACTCTTCCTCACGCGCGTCGGGCTCGACATCGGCAAGGTGTGGGTCGCGGACGACGGCGCCGCCGTGGC
GGTCTGGACCACGCCGGAGAGCGTCGAAGCGGGGGCGGTGTTCGCCGAGATCGGCCCGCGCATGGCCGAG
TTGAGCGGTTCCCGGCTGGCCGCGCAGCAACAGATGGAAGGCCTCCTGGCGCCGCACCGGCCCAAGGAGC
CCGCGTGGTTCCTGGCCACCGTCGGCGTCTCGCCCGACCACCAGGGCAAGGGTCTGGGCAGCGCCGTCGT
GCTCCCCGGAGTGGAGGCGGCCGAGCGCGCCGGGGTGCCCGCCTTCCTGGAGACCTCCGCGCCCCGCAAC
CTCCCCTTCTACGAGCGGCTCGGCTTCACCGTCACCGCCGACGTCGAGGTGCCCGAAGGACCGCGCACCT
GGTGCATGACCCGCAAGCCCGGTGCCAGTTAACGAATTCTAGATCTTGAGACAAATGGCAGTATTCATCC
ACAATTTTAAAAGAAAAGGGGGGATTGGGGGGTACAGTGCAGGGGAAAGAATAGTAGACATAATAGCAAC
AGACATACAAACTAAAGAATTACAAAAACAAATTACAAAAATTCAAAATTTTCGGGTTTATTACAGGGAC
AGCAGAGATCCACTTTGGCGCCGGCTCGAGGCCTGCAGGTGCAAAGATGGATAAAGTTTTAAACAGAGAG
GAATCTTTGCAGCTAATGGACCTTCTAGGTCTTGAAAGGAGTGGGAATTGGCTCCGGTGCCCGTCAGTGG
GCAGAGCGCACATCGCCCACAGTCCCCGAGAAGTTGGGGGGAGGGGTCGGCAATTGAACCGGTGCCTAGA
GAAGGTGGCGCGGGGTAAACTGGGAAAGTGATGTCGTGTACTGGCTCCGCCTTTTTCCCGAGGGTGGGGG
AGAACCGTATATAAGTGCAGTAGTCGCCGTGAACGTTCTTTTTCGCAACGGGTTTGCCGCCAGAACACAG
GTAAGTGCCGTGTGTGGTTCCCGCGGGCCTGGCCTCTTTACGGGTTATGGCCCTTGCGTGCCTTGAATTA
CTTCCACCTGGCTGCAGTACGTGATTCTTGATCCCGAGCTTCGGGTTGGAAGTGGGTGGGAGAGTTCGAG
GCCTTGCGCTTAAGGAGCCCCTTCGCCTCGTGCTTGAGTTGAGGCCTGGCCTGGGCGCTGGGGCCGCCGC
GTGCGAATCTGGTGGCACCTTCGCGCCTGTCTCGCTGCTTTCGATAAGTCTCTAGCCATTTAAAATTTTT
GATGACCTGCTGCGACGCTTTTTTTCTGGCAAGATAGTCTTGTAAATGCGGGCCAAGATCTGCACACTGG
TATTTCGGTTTTTGGGGCCGCGGGCGGCGACGGGGCCCGTGCGTCCCAGCGCACATGTTCGGCGAGGCGG
GGCCTGCGAGCGCGGCCACCGAGAATCGGACGGGGGTAGTCTCAAGCTGGCCGGCCTGCTCTGGTGCCTG
GCCTCGCGCCGCCGTGTATCGCCCCGCCCTGGGCGGCAAGGCTGGCCCGGTCGGCACCAGTTGCGTGAGC
GGAAAGATGGCCGCTTCCCGGCCCTGCTGCAGGGAGCTCAAAATGGAGGACGCGGCGCTCGGGAGAGCGG
GCGGGTGAGTCACCCACACAAAGGAAAAGGGCCTTTCCGTCCTCAGCCGTCGCTTCATGTGACTCCACGG
AGTACCGGGCGCCGTCCAGGCACCTCGATTAGTTCTCGAGCTTTTGGAGTACGTCGTCTTTAGGTTGGGG
GGAGGGGTTTTATGCGATGGAGTTTCCCCACACTGAGTGGGTGGAGACTGAAGTTAGGCCAGCTTGGCAC
TTGATGTAATTCTCCTTGGAATTTGCCCTTTTTGAGTTTGGATCTTGGTTCATTCTCAAGCCTCAGACAG
TGGTTCAAAGTTTTTTTCTTCCATTTCAGGTGTCGTGAGGCTAGCACCGCCACCATGACATTTGAAGATG
TGGCTGTGGAATTCAGCCAGTGGGAGTGGGGGCAGCTGAACCCTGCTCAGAAGGACCTCTACAGGGAGGT
GATGCTGGAGAACTTCAGGAACTTGGCCATTCTGGGCCTTCTAGTATCCAAACCATATGTGATCTGCCAG
TTGGAGGAAGGGGGTGAGCCCTTCATGGTGGAGAGAGAAATCTCAACAGGAGCCCACTCAGACTGGAAGA
GAAGGTCTAAATCCAAGGAATCAATGCCAAGTTGGGGAATTTCCAAAGAAGAATTATTCCAGGTAGTATC
AGTGGAAAAACACATTCAAGATGTGCTGCAGTTCTCGAAGTTGAAAGCAGCCTGCGGTTGTGATGGCCAG
TTAGAGATGCAGCAGATAAAACAGGAGAGACACCTGAAACAAATGTCAACCATTCACAAATCTGCCACCA
CCCTTAGCAGAGATTATAAATGGAATGGATTTGGGAGAAGCTTAGGTTTAAGATCAGTCCTTGTTAACCA
ACACAGCATTCTCATGGGAGAAGGATCTTATAAATGTGATACAGAATTCAGGCAGACTTTAGGGGGAAAC
AACTCTCAGAGAACCCACCCAGAAAAGAAATCTTGTAAATGTAATGAGTGTGGGAAGTCCTTTCACTTCC
AGTCAGAACTTAGGCGCCATCAGCGATGTCACACTGGAGAAAAGCCGTATGAATGCAGTGACTGTGGAAG
AGCCTTTGGTCATATTTCATCCCTTATTAAACATCAAAGAACTCATACTGGAGAAAAGCCCTATGAATGC
AGTGAATGTGGGAGAGCCTTCAGCCAGAGTTCGTCTCTTGTTCTGCACTATAGATTTCACACTGGAGAGA
AACCCTACAAATGTAATGAATGTGGACGAGCCTTTGGTCACACTTCATCCCTTATTAAGCATCAGAGGAC
TCATACTGGAGAAAAGCCCTATGAATGCCGGGAATGTGGGAGAACCTTCAGCCAGAGCTCATCACTCATT
GTGCATTACAGATTTCATACTGGAGAGAAACCTTACAAATGTAATAAATGTGGGAGAGCCTTCAGCCAGA
GTTCATCTCTCACTCAACATTACAGATTTCACACTGGAGAGAAACCCTACAAATGTAATGAGTGTGGAAG
GGCCTTTGCTCATACTGCATCCCTTATTAAACATCAGAGAAGTCATGCTGGAAAAAAAACCCTATAGTAA
TGAACTAGTCCGTAACTTGAAAGTATTTCGATTTCTTGGCTTTATATATCTTGTGGAAAGGACGACGGAC
TCAGCGAGTTCGGCCGAGCACGCGTTAAGTCGACAATCAACCTCTGGATTACAAAATTTGTGAAAGATTG
ACTGGTATTCTTAACTATGTTGCTCCTTTTACGCTATGTGGATACGCTGCTTTAATGCCTTTGTATCATG
CTATTGCTTCCCGTATGGCTTTCATTTTCTCCTCCTTGTATAAATCCTGGTTGCTGTCTCTTTATGAGGA
GTTGTGGCCCGTTGTCAGGCAACGTGGCGTGGTGTGCACTGTGTTTGCTGACGCAACCCCCACTGGTTGG
GGCATTGCCACCACCTGTCAGCTCCTTTCCGGGACTTTCGCTTTCCCCCTCCCTATTGCCACGGCGGAAC
TCATCGCCGCCTGCCTTGCCCGCTGCTGGACAGGGGCTCGGCTGTTGGGCACTGACAATTCCGTGGTGTT
GTCGGGGAAATCATCGTCCTTTCCTTGGCTGCTCGCCTGTGTTGCCACCTGGATTCTGCGCGGGACGTCC
TTCTGCTACGTCCCTTCGGCCCTCAATCCAGCGGACCTTCCTTCCCGCGGCCTGCTGCCGGCTCTGCGGC
CTCTTCCGCGTCTTCGCCTTCGCCCTCAGACGAGTCGGATCTCCCTTTGGGCCGCCTCCCCGCGTCGACT
TTAAGACCAATGACTTACAAGGCAGCTGTAGATCTTAGCCACTTTTTAAAAGAAAAGGGGGGACTGGAAG
GGCTAATTCACTCCCAACGAAGACAAGATCTGCTTTTTGCTTGTACTGGGTCTCTCTGGTTAGACCAGAT
CTGAGCCTGGGAGCTCTCTGGCTAACTAGGGAACCCACTGCTTAAGCCTCAATAAAGCTTGCCTTGAGTG
CTTCAAGTAGTGTGTGCCCGTCTGTTGTGTGACTCTGGTAACTAGAGATCCCTCAGACCCTTTTAGTCAG
TGTGGAAAATCTCTAGCAGTACGTATAGTAGTTCATGTCATCTTATTATTCAGTATTTATAACTTGCAAA
GAAATGAATATCAGAGAGTGAGAGGAACTTGTTTATTGCAGCTTATAATGGTTACAAATAAAGCAATAGC
ATCACAAATTTCACAAATAAAGCATTTTTTTCACTGCATTCTAGTTGTGGTTTGTCCAAACTCATCAATG
TATCTTATCATGTCTGGCTCTAGCTATCCCGCCCCTAACTCCGCCCATCCCGCCCCTAACTCCGCCCAGT
TCCGCCCATTCTCCGCCCCATGGCTGACTAATTTTTTTTATTTATGCAGAGGCCGAGGCCGCCTCGGCCT
CTGAGCTATTCCAGAAGTAGTGAGGAGGCTTTTTTGGAGGCCTAGGGACGTACCCAATTCGCCCTATAGT
GAGTCGTATTACGCGCGCTCACTGGCCGTCGTTTTACAACGTCGTGACTGGGAAAACCCTGGCGTTACCC
AACTTAATCGCCTTGCAGCACATCCCCCTTTCGCCAGCTGGCGTAATAGCGAAGAGGCCCGCACCGATCG
CCCTTCCCAACAGTTGCGCAGCCTGAATGGCGAATGGG
[124 nt withheld, positions 6899-7022]
C
[91 nt withheld, positions 7024-7114]
A
[49 nt withheld, positions 7116-7164]
CCTTTGACGTTGGAGTCCACGTTCTTT
[37 nt withheld, positions 7192-7228]
ACCCTATCTCGGTCTATTCTTTTGATTTATAAGGGATTTTGCCGATTTCGGCCTATTGGTTAAAAAATGA
GCTGATTTAACAAAAATTTAACGCGAATTTTAACAAAATATTAACGCTTACAATTTAGGTGGCACTTTTC
GGGGAAATGTGCGCGGAACCCCTATTTGTTTATTTTTCTAAATACATTCAAATATGTATCCGCTCATGAG
ACAATAACCCTGATAAATGCTTCAATAATATTGAAAAAGGAAGAGTATGAGTATTCAACATTTCCGTGTC
GCCCTTATTCCCTTTTTTGCGGCATTTTGCCTTCCTGTTTTTGCTCACCCAGAAACGCTGGTGAAAGTAA
AAGATGCTGAAGATCAGTTGGGTGCACGAGTGGGTTACATCGAACTGGATCTCAACAGCGGTAAGATCCT
TGAGAGTTTTCGCCCCGAAGAACGTTTTCCAATGATGAGCACTTTTAAAGTTCTGCTATGTGGCGCGGTA
TTATCCCGTATTGACGCCGGGCAAGAGCAACTCGGTCGCCGCATACACTATTCTCAGAATGACTTGGTTG
AGTACTCACCAGTCACAGAAAAGCATCTTACGGATGGCATGACAGTAAGAGAATTATGCAGTGCTGCCAT
AACCATGAGTGATAACACTGCGGCCAACTTACTTCTGACAACGATCGGAGGACCGAAGGAGCTAACCGCT
TTTTTGCACAACATGGGGGATCATGTAACTCGCCTTGATCGTTGGGAACCGGAGCTGAATGAAGCCATAC
CAAACGACGAGCGTGACACCACGATGCCTGTAGCAATGGCAACAACGTTGCGCAAACTATTAACTGGCGA
ACTACTTACTCTAGCTTCCCGGCAACAATTAATAGACTGGATGGAGGCGGATAAAGTTGCAGGACCACTT
CTGCGCTCGGCCCTTCCGGCTGGCTGGTTTATTGCTGATAAATCTGGAGCCGGTGAGCGTGGGTCTCGCG
GTATCATTGCAGCACTGGGGCCAGATGGTAAGCCCTCCCGTATCGTAGTTATCTACACGACGGGGAGTCA
GGCAACTATGGATGAACGAAATAGACAGATCGCTGAGATAGGTGCCTCACTGATTAAGCATTGGTAACTG
TCAGACCAAGTTTACTCATATATACTTTAGATTGATTTAAAACTTCATTTTTAATTTAAAAGGATCTAGG
TGAAGATCCTTTTTGATAATCTCATGACCAAAATCCCTTAACGTGAGTTTTCGTTCCACTGAGCGTCAGA
CCCCGTAGAAAAGATCAAAGGATCTTCTTGAGATCCTTTTTTTCTGCGCGTAATCTGCTGCTTGCAAACA
AAAAAACCACCGCTACCAGCGGTGGTTTGTTTGCCGGATCAAGAGCTACCAACTCTTTTTCCGAAGGTAA
CTGGCTTCAGCAGAGCGCAGATACCAAATACTGTTCTTCTAGTGTAGCCGTAGTTAGGCCACCACTTCAA
GAACTCTGTAGCACCGCCTACATACCTCGCTCTGCTAATCCTGTTACCAGTGGCTGCTGCCAGTGGCGAT
AAGTCGTGTCTTACCGGGTTGGACTCAAGACGATAGTTACCGGATAAGGCGCAGCGGTCGGGCTGAACGG
GGGGTTCGTGCACACAGCCCAGCTTGGAGCGAACGACCTACACCGAACTGAGATACCTACAGCGTGAGCT
ATGAGAAAGCGCCACGCTTCCCGAAGGGAGAAAGGCGGACAGGTATCCGGTAAGCGGCAGGGTCGGAACA
GGAGAGCGCACGAGGGAGCTTCCAGGGGGAAACGCCTGGTATCTTTATAGTCCTGTCGGGTTTCGCCACC
TCTGACTTGAGCGTCGATTTTTGTGATGCTCGTCAGGGGGGCGGAGCCTATGGAAAAACGCCAGCAACGC
GGCCTTTTTACGGTTCCTGGCCTTTTGCTGGCCTTTTGCTCACATGTTCTTTCCTGCGTTATCCCCTGAT
TCTGTGGATAACCGTATTACCGCCTTTGAGTGAGCTGATACCGCTCGCCGCAGCCGAACGACCGAGCGCA
GCGAGTCAGTGAGCGAGGAAGCGGAAGAGCGCCCAATACGCAAACCGCCTCTCCCCGCGCGTTGGCCGAT
TCATTAATGCAGCTGGCACGACAGGTTTCCCGACTGGAAAGCGGGCAGTGAGCGCAACGCAATTAATGTG
AGTTAGCTCACTCATTAGGCACCCCAGGCTTTACACTTTATGCTTCCGGCTCGTATGTTGTGTGGAATTG
TGAGCGGATAACAATTTCACACAGGAAACAGCTATGACCATGATTACGCCAAGCGCGCAATTAACCCTCA
CTAAAGGGAACAAAAGCTGGAGCTGCAAGC
