>Addgene plasmid #141852 | TFORF1626 | depositor partial sequence | sequence record 277693 | Insert
ACCGCCACCATGACATTTGAAGATGTGGCTGTGGAATTCAGCCAGTGGGAGTGGGGGCAGCTGAACCCTG
CTCAGAAGGACCTCTACAGGGAGGTGATGCTGGAGAACTTCAGGAACTTGGCCATTCTGGGCCTTCTAGT
ATCCAAACCATATGTGATCTGCCAGTTGGAGGAAGGGGGTGAGCCCTTCATGGTGGAGAGAGAAATCTCA
ACAGGAGCCCACTCAGACTGGAAGAGAAGGTCTAAATCCAAGGAATCAATGCCAAGTTGGGGAATTTCCA
AAGAAGAATTATTCCAGGTAGTATCAGTGGAAAAACACATTCAAGATGTGCTGCAGTTCTCGAAGTTGAA
AGCAGCCTGCGGTTGTGATGGCCAGTTAGAGATGCAGCAGATAAAACAGGAGAGACACCTGAAACAAATG
TCAACCATTCACAAATCTGCCACCACCCTTAGCAGAGATTATAAATGGAATGGATTTGGGAGAAGCTTAG
GTTTAAGATCAGTCCTTGTTAACCAACACAGCATTCTCATGGGAGAAGGATCTTATAAATGTGATACAGA
ATTCAGGCAGACTTTAGGGGGAAACAACTCTCAGAGAACCCACCCAGAAAAGAAATCTTGTAAATGTAAT
GAGTGTGGGAAGTCCTTTCACTTCCAGTCAGAACTTAGGCGCCATCAGCGATGTCACACTGGAGAAAAGC
CGTATGAATGCAGTGACTGTGGAAGAGCCTTTGGTCATATTTCATCCCTTATTAAACATCAAAGAACTCA
TACTGGAGAAAAGCCCTATGAATGCAGTGAATGTGGGAGAGCCTTCAGCCAGAGTTCGTCTCTTGTTCTG
CACTATAGATTTCACACTGGAGAGAAACCCTACAAATGTAATGAATGTGGACGAGCCTTTGGTCACACTT
CATCCCTTATTAAGCATCAGAGGACTCATACTGGAGAAAAGCCCTATGAATGCCGGGAATGTGGGAGAAC
CTTCAGCCAGAGCTCATCACTCATTGTGCATTACAGATTTCATACTGGAGAGAAACCTTACAAATGTAAT
AAATGTGGGAGAGCCTTCAGCCAGAGTTCATCTCTCACTCAACATTACAGATTTCACACTGGAGAGAAAC
CCTACAAATGTAATGAGTGTGGAAGGGCCTTTGCTCATACTGCATCCCTTATTAAACATCAGAGAAGTCA
TGCTGGAAAAAAAACCCTATAGTAATGAACTAGTCCGTAACTTGAAAGTATTTCGATTTCTTGGCTTTAT
ATATCTTGTGGAAAGGACGACGGACTCAGCGAGTTCGGCCGAGC
