>Addgene plasmid #141852 | TFORF1626 | depositor partial sequence | sequence record 277694 | Barcode
CGGACTCAGCGAGTTCGGCCGAGC
